Addgene plasmid #233197: pMXs-INL (with mNgn2x3HA)
Purpose: Retroviral expression of Isl1, Ngn2x3HA, and Lhx3 for motor neuron reprogramming
Depositing lab: Kate Galloway. Depositing organization: Massachusetts Institute of Technology. Publication: Compact transcription factor cassettes generate functional, engraftable motor neurons by direct conversion. Wang NB, Adewumi HO, Lende-Dorn BA, Beitz AM, O'Shea TM, Galloway KE. Cell Syst. 2025 Mar 10:101206. doi: 10.1016/j.cels.2025.101206. PubMed 40086435.
Backbone
  Vector backbone: pMXs-gw
  Vector type: Mammalian Expression, Retroviral
Growth in bacteria
  Bacterial resistance: Ampicillin, 100 μg/mL
  Growth temperature: 30°C
  Growth strain: NEB Stable
  Copy number: High Copy
Gene/Insert
  Gene/Insert name: Isl1-P2A-mNgn2x3HA-T2A-mLhx3
  Species: M. musculus (mouse)
  Entrez Gene: Neurog2 (a.k.a. Atoh4, Math4A, bHLHa8, ngn-2, ngn2); Isl1; Lhx3 (a.k.a. Lim3, P-LIM, mLIM3, mLim-3)
  Tag / fusion protein: x3HA (C terminal on insert)
  Cloning method: Gateway Cloning
Terms and licenses: Academic/Nonprofit Terms; Industry Terms: Not Available to Industry
How to cite: pMXs-INL (with mNgn2x3HA) was a gift from Kate Galloway (Addgene plasmid # 233197 ; http://n2t.net/addgene:233197 ; RRID:Addgene_233197)
