[The description below was written by a language model from this plasmid's Addgene catalogue record and pLannotate feature annotations shown in this document.]
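Description:
pMXs-INL (with mNgn2x3HA) is a Moloney murine leukemia virus-based retroviral expression plasmid built on the Gateway-compatible pMXs-gw backbone. It is intended for producing gammaretroviral particles that deliver a three-factor motor neuron reprogramming cassette into mammalian cells. In bacteria it is maintained through a high-copy ColE1/pUC-type origin and selected with ampicillin via the β-lactamase gene and its native promoter.

The payload is a single polycistronic open reading frame, Isl1-P2A-mNgn2x3HA-T2A-mLhx3, flanked by attB1 and attB2 sites left by Gateway recombination. The catalogue lists all three genes as mouse, although the automated annotation matched the Isl1 coding region to the human ISL1 protein entry, which probably reflects high conservation. The P2A and T2A ribosome-skipping peptides allow the three transcription factors to be released as separate proteins from one transcript. The triple HA epitope on the C terminus of Neurog2 allows that factor to be detected. The 2A and HA elements were not called in the feature table, but unannotated gaps between the coding regions are consistent with them.

No internal promoter is annotated, so expression presumably comes from the 5' MMLV LTR. This is followed by the MMLV packaging signal, a fragment of the MESV packaging signal, a truncated gag lacking its start codon, and a pol region carrying the splice acceptor. Together these elements support genome packaging and transcript processing. A WPRE downstream of the insert enhances transcript stability and expression, and the 3' LTR completes the proviral unit. The construct is used for direct conversion of cells into motor neurons through co-expression of Isl1, Ngn2 and Lhx3 from one compact vector.
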