Features (pLannotate 1.2.2; 18 found; start..end, strand, type, name):
    198..216     -  misc_feature   MCS (fragment): pBluescript multiple cloning site
    222..246     +  protein_bind   attB1: mutant version of attB; recombination site for the Gateway® BP reaction BP Clonase™
    295..1341    +  CDS            ISL1: ISL1_HUMAN - Experimental evidence at protein level: Swiss-Prot protein existence level 1. DNA-binding transcriptional activator. Recognizes and binds to the consensus octamer binding site 5'-ATAATTAA-3' in promoter of target genes. Plays a fundamental role in the gene regulatory network essential for retinal ganglion cell (RGC) differentiation. Cooperates with the transcription factor POU4F2 to achieve maximal levels of expression of RGC target genes and RGC fate specification in the developing retina. Involved in the specification of motor neurons in cooperation with LHX3 and LDB1. Binds to
   1408..2196    +  CDS            Neurog2: NGN2_MOUSE - Also known as Ath4a, Atoh4, Ngn2. Experimental evidence at protein level: Swiss-Prot protein existence level 1. Transcriptional regulator. Involved in neuronal differentiation. Activates transcription by binding to the E box (5'- CANNTG-3'). From Mus musculus (Mouse).
   2398..3597    +  CDS            Lhx3: LHX3_MOUSE - Also known as Lim-3, Lim3, Plim. Experimental evidence at protein level: Swiss-Prot protein existence level 1. Required for the establishment of the specialized cells of the pituitary gland and the nervous system (By similarity). Involved in the development of interneurons and motor neurons in cooperation with LDB1 and ISL1. Acts as a transcriptional activator. Binds to and activates the promoter of the alpha-glycoprotein gene, and synergistically enhances transcription from the prolactin promoter in cooperation with Pou1f1/Pit-1. From Mus musculus (Mouse).
   3614..3638    -  protein_bind   attB2: mutant version of attB; recombination site for the Gateway® BP reaction BP Clonase™
   3655..4243    +  misc_feature   WPRE: woodchuck hepatitis virus posttranscriptional regulatory element
   4301..4422    +  LTR            3' LTR (ΔU3) (fragment): self-inactivating 3' long terminal repeat (LTR) from Moloney murine leukemia virus
   4423..4892    +  LTR            LTR: long terminal repeat from Moloney murine leukemia virus
   4958..5010    -  CDS            lacI (fragment): lac repressor; lacI; The lac repressor binds to the lac operator to inhibit transcription in E. coli. This inhibition can be relieved by adding lactose or isopropyl-β-D-thiogalactopyranoside (IPTG).
   5193..5781    -  rep_origin     ori: high-copy-number ColE1/pMB1/pBR322/pUC origin of replication
   5945..6805    -  CDS            AmpR: β-lactamase; bla; confers resistance to ampicillin, carbenicillin, and related antibiotics
   6806..6910    -  promoter       AmpR promoter: bla
   6940..7533    +  LTR            LTR: long terminal repeat from Moloney murine leukemia virus
   7596..7795    +  misc_feature   MMLV Ψ: packaging signal of Moloney murine leukemia virus (MMLV)
   7847..7935    +  misc_feature   MESV Ψ (fragment): packaging signal of murine embryonic stem cell virus
   8012..8428    +  CDS            gag (truncated): truncated Moloney murine leukemia virus (MMLV) gag gene lacking the start codon
   8438..179     +  misc_feature   pol region (across the origin): Moloney murine leukemia virus (MMLV) pol region containing the splice acceptor site
>Addgene plasmid #233197 | pMXs-INL (with mNgn2x3HA) | addgene full sequence | sequence record 463029 | Addgene NGS Result
TCGGCGACACAGTGTGGGTCCGCCGACACCAGACTAAGAACCTAGAACCTCGCTGGAAAGGACCTTACAC
AGTCCTGCTGACCACCCCCACCGCCCTCAAAGTAGACGGCATCGCAGCTTGGATACACGCCGCCCACGTG
AAGGCTGCCGACCCCGGGGGTGGACCATCCTCTAGACTGCCGGATCTAGCTAGTTAATCGACGGTATCGA
TAAGCTATCAAACAAGTTTGTACAAAAAAGCAGGCTCCACCATGGGAACCAATTCAGTCGACTGGATCCG
GTACTACTGCCACCATGGGAGACATGGGCGATCCACCAAAAAAAAAACGTCTGATTTCCCTGTGTGTTGG
TTGCGGCAATCAAATTCACGACCAGTATATTCTGAGGGTTTCTCCGGATTTGGAGTGGCATGCAGCATGT
TTGAAATGTGCGGAGTGTAATCAGTATTTGGACGAAAGCTGTACGTGCTTTGTTAGGGATGGGAAAACCT
ACTGTAAAAGAGATTATATCAGGTTGTACGGGATCAAATGCGCCAAGTGCAGCATAGGCTTCAGCAAGAA
CGACTTCGTGATGCGCGCCCGCTCTAAGGTGTACCACATCGAGTGTTTCCGCTGTGTAGCCTGCAGCCGA
CAGCTCATCCCGGGAGACGAATTCGCCCTGCGGGAGGATGGGCTTTTCTGCCGTGCAGACCACGATGTGG
TGGAGAGAGCCAGCCTGGGAGCTGGAGATCCTCTCAGTCCCTTGCATCCAGCGCGGCCTCTGCAAATGGC
AGCCGAACCCATCTCGGCTAGGCAGCCAGCTCTGCGGCCGCACGTCCACAAGCAGCCGGAGAAGACCACC
CGAGTGCGGACTGTGCTCAACGAGAAGCAGCTGCACACCTTGCGGACCTGCTATGCCGCCAACCCTCGGC
CAGATGCGCTCATGAAGGAGCAACTAGTGGAGATGACGGGCCTCAGTCCCAGAGTCATCCGAGTGTGGTT
TCAAAACAAGCGGTGCAAGGACAAGAAACGCAGCATCATGATGAAGCAGCTCCAGCAGCAGCAACCCAAC
GACAAAACTAATATCCAGGGGATGACAGGAACTCCCATGGTGGCTGCTAGTCCGGAGAGACATGATGGTG
GTTTACAGGCTAACCCAGTAGAGGTGCAAAGTTACCAGCCGCCCTGGAAAGTACTGAGTGACTTCGCCTT
GCAAAGCGACATAGATCAGCCTGCTTTTCAGCAACTGGTCAATTTTTCAGAAGGAGGACCAGGCTCTAAT
TCTACTGGCAGTGAAGTAGCATCGATGTCCTCGCAGCTCCCAGATACACCCAACAGCATGGTAGCCAGTC
CTATTGAGGCAGGAAGCGGAGCTACTAACTTCAGCCTGCTGAAGCAGGCTGGAGACGTGGAGGAGAACCC
TGGACCTATGTTCGTCAAATCTGAGACTCTGGAGTTGAAGGAGGAAGAGGAGGTACTGATGCTGCTGGGC
TCGGCTTCCCCGGCCTCGGCGACCCTGACCCCGATGTCCTCCAGCGCGGACGAGGAGGAGGACGAGGAGC
TGCGCCGGCCGGGCTCCGCGCGTGGGCAGCGTGGAGCGGAAGCCGGGCAGGGGGTGCAGGGCAGTCCGGC
GTCGGGTGCCGGGGGTTGCCGGCCAGGGCGGCTGCTGGGCCTGATGCACGAGTGCAAGCGTCGCCCGTCG
CGCTCACGGGCCGTCTCCCGAGGTGCCAAGACGGCGGAGACGGTGCAGCGCATCAAGAAGACCCGCAGGC
TCAAGGCCAACAACCGCGAGCGCAACCGCATGCACAACCTAAACGCCGCGCTGGACGCGCTGCGCGAGGT
GCTGCCCACCTTCCCCGAGGATGCCAAGCTCACGAAGATCGAGACGCTGCGCTTCGCCCACAATTACATC
TGGGCGCTCACCGAGACTCTGCGCCTGGCGGACCACTGCGCCGGCGCCGGTGGCCTCCAGGGGGCGCTCT
TCACGGAGGCGGTGCTCCTGAGCCCGGGAGCTGCGCTCGGCGCCAGCGGGGACAGCCCTTCTCCACCTTC
CTCCTGGAGCTGCACCAACAGCCCGGCGTCATCCTCCAACTCCACGTCCCCATACAGCTGCACTTTATCG
CCCGCTAGCCCCGGGTCAGACGTGGACTACTGGCAGCCCCCACCTCCGGAGAAGCATCGTTATGCGCCTC
ACCTGCCCCTCGCCAGGGACTGTATCGGGTCTGGCTCCGGATCAAGTGGTGGCAGCGGATCAGGATATCC
ATACGATGTACCAGACTATGCGGGATCGGGTTACCCCTACGACGTCCCCGACTACGCCGGCTCCGGCTAC
CCCTACGACGTCCCTGATTATGCTGGCAGTGGTGAGGGCAGAGGAAGTCTGCTAACATGCGGTGACGTCG
AGGAGAATCCTGGCCCAATGCTGCTAGAAGCAGAACTCGATTGCCACCGAGAGAGGCCCGGTGCCCCTGG
AGCTTCTGCCCTCTGTACCTTCAGCAGGACTCCAGAGATCCCGATGTGTGCAGGCTGTGACCAGCACATC
TTGGACCGTTTCATCCTTAAGGCTCTGGACCGACATTGGCACAGCAAGTGTCTCAAGTGCAGTGACTGCC
ACGTCCCTCTGGCTGAGCGCTGCTTCAGCCGCGGGGAGAGCGTCTACTGCAAAGACGACTTCTTTAAGCG
CTTCGGGACCAAGTGCGCCGCATGCCAGCTGGGCATCCCGCCCACGCAGGTGGTGCGCCGCGCCCAGGAC
TTCGTGTACCACCTGCATTGCTTCGCCTGCGTGGTCTGCAAGCGGCAGCTGGCCACGGGCGACGAGTTCT
ACCTCATGGAAGACAGCCGGCTGGTGTGCAAGGCGGACTACGAAACAGCCAAGCAGCGAGAAGCCGAGGC
CACAGCCAAGCGGCCGCGCACCACCATCACCGCCAAGCAGCTGGAGACGCTGAAGAGCGCCTACAACACT
TCGCCCAAGCCGGCGCGCCACGTGCGCGAGCAGCTCTCCTCCGAGACTGGCCTGGACATGCGAGTGGTGC
AGGTGTGGTTCCAGAATCGCCGGGCTAAGGAAAAGAGACTGAAGAAAGACGCTGGCCGGCAGCGCTGGGG
ACAGTATTTCCGCAATATGAAGCGCTCCCGCGGCAGTTCCAAGTCCGACAAGGACAGCATCCAGGAGGGA
CAAGACAGCGACGCCGAAGTCTCCTTCACTGATGAGCCGTCCATGGCTGACATGGGGCCTGCTAATGGCC
TGTACAGCAGCCTGGGAGAGCCTGCCCCTGCGTTGGGCCGGCCCGTAGGAGGCCTGGGCAGCTTTACCCT
GGATCACGGAGGCTTGACGGGTCCAGAGCAGTACCGAGAGCTACGCCCAGGCAGCCCCTATGGCATCCCC
CCATCTCCTGCAGCCCCCCAGAGCCTTCCTGGCCCCCAGCCTCTCCTCTCCAGCCTGGTATACCCAGACA
CCAACTTGAGCCTTGTCCCTTCAGGGCCCCCAGGTGGACCCCCACCCATGAGGGTGCTGGCTGGAAATGG
GCCCAGCTCCGACCTGTCCACAGAGAGCAGTTCTGGCTACCCAGACTTTCCTGCTAGCCCTGCTTCCTGG
CTGGATGAAGTAGACCATGCTCAGTTCTAACGCTGATATCTAGACCCAGCTTTCTTGTACAAAGTGGTTC
GATAGCTTATCGATAATCAACCTCTGGATTACAAAATTTGTGAAAGATTGACTGGTATTCTTAACTATGT
TGCTCCTTTTACGCTATGTGGATACGCTGCTTTAATGCCTTTGTATCATGCTATTGCTTCCCGTATGGCT
TTCATTTTCTCCTCCTTGTATAAATCCTGGTTGCTGTCTCTTTATGAGGAGTTGTGGCCCGTTGTCAGGC
AACGTGGCGTGGTGTGCACTGTGTTTGCTGACGCAACCCCCACTGGTTGGGGCATTGCCACCACCTGTCA
GCTCCTTTCCGGGACTTTCGCTTTCCCCCTCCCTATTGCCACGGCGGAACTCATCGCCGCCTGCCTTGCC
CGCTGCTGGACAGGGGCTCGGCTGTTGGGCACTGACAATTCCGTGGTGTTGTCGGGGAAATCATCGTCCT
TTCCTTGGCTGCTCGCCTGTGTTGCCACCTGGATTCTGCGCGGGACGTCCTTCTGCTACGTCCCTTCGGC
CCTCAATCCAGCGGACCTTCCTTCCCGCGGCCTGCTGCCGGCTCTGCGGCCTCTTCCGCGTCTTCGCCTT
CGCCCTCAGACGAGTCGGATCTCCCTTTGGGCCGCCTCCCCGCATCGATACCGTCGACGATAAAATAAAA
GATTTTATTTAGTCTCCAGAAAAAGGGGGGAATGAAAGACCCCACCTGTAGGTTTGGCAAGCTAGCTTAA
GTAACGCCATTTTGCAAGGCATGGAAAAATACATAACTGAGAATAGAGAAGTTCAGATCAAGGTCAGGAA
CAGATGGAACAGCTGAATATGGGCCAAACAGGATATCTGTGGTAAGCAGTTCCTGCCCCGGCTCAGGGCC
AAGAACAGATGGAACAGCTGAATATGGGCCAAACAGGATATCTGTGGTAAGCAGTTCCTGCCCCGGCTCA
GGGCCAAGAACAGATGGTCCCCAGATGCGGTCCAGCCCTCAGCAGTTTCTAGAGAACCATCAGATGTTTC
CAGGGTGCCCCAAGGACCTGAAATGACCCTGTGCCTTATTTGAACTAACCAATCAGTTCGCTTCTCGCTT
CTGTTCGCGCGCTTCTGCTCCCCGAGCTCAATAAAAGAGCCCACAACCCCTCACTCGGGGCGCCAGTCCT
CCGATTGACTGAGTCGCCCGGGTACCCGTGTATCCAATAAACCCTCTTGCAGTTGCATCCGACTTGTGGT
CTCGCTGTTCCTTGGGAGGGTCTCCTCTGAGTGATTGACTACCCGTCAGCGGGGGTCTTTCACATGCAGC
ATGTATCAAAATTAATTTGGTTTTTTTTCTTAAGTATTTACATTAAATGGCCATAGTTGCATTAATGAAT
CGGCCAACGCGCGGGGAGAGGCGGTTTGCGTATTGGGCGCTCTTCCGCTTCCTCGCTCACTGACTCGCTG
CGCTCGGTCGTTCGGCTGCGGCGAGCGGTATCAGCTCACTCAAAGGCGGTAATACGGTTATCCACAGAAT
CAGGGGATAACGCAGGAAAGAACATGTGAGCAAAAGGCCAGCAAAAGGCCAGGAACCGTAAAAAGGCCGC
GTTGCTGGCGTTTTTCCATAGGCTCCGCCCCCCTGACGAGCATCACAAAAATCGACGCTCAAGTCAGAGG
TGGCGAAACCCGACAGGACTATAAAGATACCAGGCGTTTCCCCCTGGAAGCTCCCTCGTGCGCTCTCCTG
TTCCGACCCTGCCGCTTACCGGATACCTGTCCGCCTTTCTCCCTTCGGGAAGCGTGGCGCTTTCTCATAG
CTCACGCTGTAGGTATCTCAGTTCGGTGTAGGTCGTTCGCTCCAAGCTGGGCTGTGTGCACGAACCCCCC
GTTCAGCCCGACCGCTGCGCCTTATCCGGTAACTATCGTCTTGAGTCCAACCCGGTAAGACACGACTTAT
CGCCACTGGCAGCAGCCACTGGTAACAGGATTAGCAGAGCGAGGTATGTAGGCGGTGCTACAGAGTTCTT
GAAGTGGTGGCCTAACTACGGCTACACTAGAAGAACAGTATTTGGTATCTGCGCTCTGCTGAAGCCAGTT
ACCTTCGGAAAAAGAGTTGGTAGCTCTTGATCCGGCAAACAAACCACCGCTGGTAGCGGTGGTTTTTTTG
TTTGCAAGCAGCAGATTACGCGCAGAAAAAAAGGATCTCAAGAAGATCCTTTGATCTTTTCTACGGGGTC
TGACGCTCAGTGGAACGAAAACTCACGTTAAGGGATTTTGGTCATGAGATTATCAAAAAGGATCTTCACC
TAGATCCTTTTGCGGCCGGCCGCAAATCAATCTAAAGTATATATGAGTAAACTTGGTCTGACAGTTACCA
ATGCTTAATCAGTGAGGCACCTATCTCAGCGATCTGTCTATTTCGTTCATCCATAGTTGCCTGACTCCCC
GTCGTGTAGATAACTACGATACGGGAGGGCTTACCATCTGGCCCCAGTGCTGCAATGATACCGCGAGACC
CACGCTCACCGGCTCCAGATTTATCAGCAATAAACCAGCCAGCCGGAAGGGCCGAGCGCAGAAGTGGTCC
TGCAACTTTATCCGCCTCCATCCAGTCTATTAATTGTTGCCGGGAAGCTAGAGTAAGTAGTTCGCCAGTT
AATAGTTTGCGCAACGTTGTTGCCATTGCTACAGGCATCGTGGTGTCACGCTCGTCGTTTGGTATGGCTT
CATTCAGCTCCGGTTCCCAACGATCAAGGCGAGTTACATGATCCCCCATGTTGTGCAAAAAAGCGGTTAG
CTCCTTCGGTCCTCCGATCGTTGTCAGAAGTAAGTTGGCCGCAGTGTTATCACTCATGGTTATGGCAGCA
CTGCATAATTCTCTTACTGTCATGCCATCCGTAAGATGCTTTTCTGTGACTGGTGAGTACTCAACCAAGT
CATTCTGAGAATAGTGTATGCGGCGACCGAGTTGCTCTTGCCCGGCGTCAATACGGGATAATACCGCGCC
ACATAGCAGAACTTTAAAAGTGCTCATCATTGGAAAACGTTCTTCGGGGCGAAAACTCTCAAGGATCTTA
CCGCTGTTGAGATCCAGTTCGATGTAACCCACTCGTGCACCCAACTGATCTTCAGCATCTTTTACTTTCA
CCAGCGTTTCTGGGTGAGCAAAAACAGGAAGGCAAAATGCCGCAAAAAAGGGAATAAGGGCGACACGGAA
ATGTTGAATACTCATACTCTTCCTTTTTCAATATTATTGAAGCATTTATCAGGGTTATTGTCTCATGAGC
GGATACATATTTGAATGTATTTAGAAAAATAAACAAATAGGGGTTCCGCGCACATTTCCCCGAAAAGTGC
CACCTGCATAATGAAAGACCCCACCTGTAGGTTTGGCAAGCTAGCTTAAGTAACGCCATTTTGCAAGGCA
TGGAAAAATACATAACTGAGAATAGAAAAGTTCAGATCAAGGTCAGGAACAGATGGAACAGCTGAATATG
GGCCAAACAGGATATCTGTGGTAAGCAGTTCCTGCCCCGGCTCAGGGCCAAGAACAGATGGAACAGCTGA
ATATGGGCCAAACAGGATATCTGTGGTAAGCAGTTCCTGCCCCGGCTCAGGGCCAAGAACAGATGGTCCC
CAGATGCGGTCCAGCCCTCAGCAGTTTCTAGAGAACCATCAGATGTTTCCAGGGTGCCCCAAGGACCTGA
AATGACCCTGTGCCTTATTTGAACTAACCAATCAGTTCGCTTCTCGCTTCTGTTCGCGCGCTTCTGCTCC
CCGAGCTCAATAAAAGAGCCCACAACCCCTCACTCGGCGCGCCAGTCCTCCGATTGACTGAGTCGCCCGG
GTACCCGTGTATCCAATAAACCCTCTTGCAGTTGCATCCGACTTGTGGTCTCGCTGTTCCTTGGGAGGGT
CTCCTCTGAGTGATTGACTACCCGTCAGCGGGGGTCTTTCATTTGGGGGCTCGTCCGGGATCGGGAGACC
CCTGCCCAGGGACCACCGACCCACCACCGGGAGGTAAGCTGGCCAGCAACTTATCTGTGTCTGTCCGATT
GTCTAGTGTCTATGACTGATTTTATGCGCCTGCGTCGGTACTAGTTAGCTAACTAGCTCTGTATCTGGCG
GACCCGTGGTGGAACTGACGAGTTCGGAACACCCGGCCGCAACCCTGGGAGACGTCCCAGGGACTTCGGG
GGCCGTTTTTGTGGCCCGACCTGAGTCCAAAAATCCCGATCGTTTTGGACTCTTTGGTGCACCCCCCTAA
TAGGAGGGATATGTGGTTCTGGTAGGAGACGAGAACCTAAAACAGTTCCCGCCTCCGTCTGAATTTTTGC
TTTCGGTTTGGGACCGAAGCCGCGCCGCGCGTCTTGTCTGCTGCAGCATCGTTCTGTGTTGTCTCTGTCT
GACTGTGTTTCTGTATTTGTCTGAAAATTAGGGCCAGACTGTTACCACTCCCTTAAGTTTGACCTTAGGT
CACTGGAAAGATGTCGAGCGGATCGCTCACAACCAGTCGGTAGATGTCAAGAAGAGACGTTGGGTTACCT
TCTGCTCTGCAGAATGGCCAACCTTTAACGTCGGATGGCCGCGAGACGGCACCTTTAACCGAGACCTCAT
CACCCAGGTTAAGATCAAGGTCTTTTCACCTGGCCCGCATGGACACCCAGACCAGGTCCCCTACATCGTG
ACCTGGGAAGCCTTGGCTTTTGACCCCCCTCCCTGGGTCAAGCCCTTTGTACACCCTAAGCCTCCGCCTC
CTCTTCCTCCATCCGCCCCGTCTCTCCCCCTTGAACCTCCTCGTTCGACCCCGCCTCGATCCTCCCTTTA
TCCAGCCCTCACTCCTTCTCTAGGCGCCCCCATATGGCCATATGAGATCTTATATGGGGCACCCCCGCCC
CTTGTAAACTTCCCTGACCCTGACATGACAAGAGTTACTAACAGCCCCTCTCTCCAAGCTCACTTACAGG
CTCTCTACTTAGTCCAGCACGAAGTCTGGAGACCTCTGGCGGCAGCCTACCAAGAACAACTGGACCGACC
GGTGGTACCTCACCCTTACCGAG
