>Addgene plasmid #233197 | pMXs-INL (with mNgn2x3HA) | depositor partial sequence | sequence record 458783 | Isl1
ATGGGAGACATGGGCGATCCACCAAAAAAAAAACGTCTGATTTCCCTGTGTGTTGGTTGCGGCAATCAAA
TTCACGACCAGTATATTCTGAGGGTTTCTCCGGATTTGGAGTGGCATGCAGCATGTTTGAAATGTGCGGA
GTGTAATCAGTATTTGGACGAAAGCTGTACGTGCTTTGTTAGGGATGGGAAAACCTACTGTAAAAGAGAT
TATATCAGGTTGTACGGGATCAAATGCGCCAAGTGCAGCATAGGCTTCAGCAAGAACGACTTCGTGATGC
GCGCCCGCTCTAAGGTGTACCACATCGAGTGTTTCCGCTGTGTAGCCTGCAGCCGACAGCTCATCCCGGG
AGACGAATTCGCCCTGCGGGAGGATGGGCTTTTCTGCCGTGCAGACCACGATGTGGTGGAGAGAGCCAGC
CTGGGAGCTGGAGATCCTCTCAGTCCCTTGCATCCAGCGCGGCCTCTGCAAATGGCAGCCGAACCCATCT
CGGCTAGGCAGCCAGCTCTGCGGCCGCACGTCCACAAGCAGCCGGAGAAGACCACCCGAGTGCGGACTGT
GCTCAACGAGAAGCAGCTGCACACCTTGCGGACCTGCTATGCCGCCAACCCTCGGCCAGATGCGCTCATG
AAGGAGCAACTAGTGGAGATGACGGGCCTCAGTCCCAGAGTCATCCGAGTGTGGTTTCAAAACAAGCGGT
GCAAGGACAAGAAACGCAGCATCATGATGAAGCAGCTCCAGCAGCAGCAACCCAACGACAAAACTAATAT
CCAGGGGATGACAGGAACTCCCATGGTGGCTGCTAGTCCGGAGAGACATGATGGTGGTTTACAGGCTAAC
CCAGTAGAGGTGCAAAGTTACCAGCCGCCCTGGAAAGTACTGAGTGACTTCGCCTTGCAAAGCGACATAG
ATCAGCCTGCTTTTCAGCAACTGGTCAATTTTTCAGAAGGAGGACCAGGCTCTAATTCTACTGGCAGTGA
AGTAGCATCGATGTCCTCGCAGCTCCCAGATACACCCAACAGCATGGTAGCCAGTCCTATTGAGGCA
