>Addgene plasmid #233197 | pMXs-INL (with mNgn2x3HA) | depositor partial sequence | sequence record 458784 | mNgn2x3HA
ATGTTCGTCAAATCTGAGACTCTGGAGTTGAAGGAGGAAGAGGAGGTACTGATGCTGCTGGGCTCGGCTT
CCCCGGCCTCGGCGACCCTGACCCCGATGTCCTCCAGCGCGGACGAGGAGGAGGACGAGGAGCTGCGCCG
GCCGGGCTCCGCGCGTGGGCAGCGTGGAGCGGAAGCCGGGCAGGGGGTGCAGGGCAGTCCGGCGTCGGGT
GCCGGGGGTTGCCGGCCAGGGCGGCTGCTGGGCCTGATGCACGAGTGCAAGCGTCGCCCGTCGCGCTCAC
GGGCCGTCTCCCGAGGTGCCAAGACGGCGGAGACGGTGCAGCGCATCAAGAAGACCCGCAGGCTCAAGGC
CAACAACCGCGAGCGCAACCGCATGCACAACCTAAACGCCGCGCTGGACGCGCTGCGCGAGGTGCTGCCC
ACCTTCCCCGAGGATGCCAAGCTCACGAAGATCGAGACGCTGCGCTTCGCCCACAATTACATCTGGGCGC
TCACCGAGACTCTGCGCCTGGCGGACCACTGCGCCGGCGCCGGTGGCCTCCAGGGGGCGCTCTTCACGGA
GGCGGTGCTCCTGAGCCCGGGAGCTGCGCTCGGCGCCAGCGGGGACAGCCCTTCTCCACCTTCCTCCTGG
AGCTGCACCAACAGCCCGGCGTCATCCTCCAACTCCACGTCCCCATACAGCTGCACTTTATCGCCCGCTA
GCCCCGGGTCAGACGTGGACTACTGGCAGCCCCCACCTCCGGAGAAGCATCGTTATGCGCCTCACCTGCC
CCTCGCCAGGGACTGTATCGGGTCTGGCTCCGGATCAAGTGGTGGCAGCGGATCAGGATATCCATACGAT
GTACCAGACTATGCGGGATCGGGTTACCCCTACGACGTCCCCGACTACGCCGGCTCCGGCTACCCCTACG
ACGTCCCTGATTATGCT
